Addgene plasmid #181816: pBEL1683
Purpose: Expression plasmid for LetB ΔRing 2 (without TM region)
Depositing lab: Gira Bhabha & Damian Ekiert. Depositing organization: NYU Grossman School of Medicine. Publication: Role of Ring6 in the Function of the E. coli MCE Protein LetB. Vieni C, Coudray N, Isom GL, Bhabha G, Ekiert DC. J Mol Biol. 2022 Jan 22;434(7):167463. doi: 10.1016/j.jmb.2022.167463. PubMed 35077766.
Backbone
  Vector backbone: pET21a
  Backbone manufacturer: Novagen
  Backbone size w/o insert (bp): 5523
  Vector type: Bacterial Expression
Growth in bacteria
  Bacterial resistance: Ampicillin, 100 μg/mL
  Growth temperature: 37°C
  Growth strain: DH5alpha
  Copy number: High Copy
Gene/Insert
  Gene/Insert name: LetB (a.k.a. b1834, yebT, ECK1833)
  Species: E. coli
  Mutation: LetB(43-877; delta160-279)-6xHis
  Promoter: T7
  Cloning method: Gibson Cloning
  Sequencing primers: 5′ T7; 3′ T7 Terminal
Terms and licenses: Academic/Nonprofit Terms; Industry Terms: Not Available to Industry
How to cite: pBEL1683 was a gift from Gira Bhabha & Damian Ekiert (Addgene plasmid # 181816 ; http://n2t.net/addgene:181816 ; RRID:Addgene_181816)
