[The description below was written by a language model from this plasmid's Addgene catalogue record and pLannotate feature annotations shown in this document.]
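Description:
pBEL1683 is a bacterial expression plasmid built on the Novagen pET21a backbone for producing a soluble, engineered form of the E. coli MCE-family protein LetB (also known as YebT). The sequenced plasmid is about 7.7 kb. It replicates through a ColE1/pMB1-type origin accompanied by the pBR322 bom region and the rop gene. The catalogue lists it as high copy, although rop normally moderates copy number. Selection is by ampicillin through the bla gene and its own promoter. An f1 origin is also present, along with short tetracycline-resistance gene remnants typical of pBR322-derived backbones. The annotation additionally picks up a loxP site and a small multiple-cloning-site fragment between the f1 origin and AmpR; the record assigns them no role.

The insert, assembled by Gibson cloning, encodes LetB residues 43–877 with residues 160–279 deleted and a C-terminal 6xHis tag. Starting at residue 43 leaves out the N-terminal transmembrane region, and the internal deletion removes the second ring of the protein ("ΔRing 2"). Transcription is driven by a T7 promoter followed directly by a lac operator, and ends at the T7 terminator. The plasmid-borne lacI gene supplies repressor, so expression is held off until IPTG induction in a host that provides T7 RNA polymerase. The automated annotation does not list the His tag as a separate feature, and the short "SET1" fragment called just upstream of the terminator is probably a match to vector sequence, not a deliberate solubility tag. The construct serves to express and purify this ring-deletion variant, in line with the associated study of how individual rings contribute to LetB function.
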