Features (pLannotate 1.2.2; 19 found; start..end, strand, type, name):
     12..440     +  rep_origin     f1 ori (sequence partly withheld): f1 bacteriophage origin of replication; arrow indicates direction of (+) strand synthesis
    542..575     +  protein_bind   loxP: Cre-mediated recombination occurs in the 8-bp core sequence (GCATACAT). Cre recombinase
    605..623     +  misc_feature   MCS (fragment): pBluescript multiple cloning site
    654..758     +  promoter       AmpR promoter: bla
    759..1619    +  CDS            AmpR: β-lactamase; bla; confers resistance to ampicillin, carbenicillin, and related antibiotics
   1790..2378    +  rep_origin     ori: high-copy-number ColE1/pMB1/pBR322/pUC origin of replication
   2564..2703    -  misc_feature   bom: basis of mobility region from pBR322
   2805..2996    -  CDS            rop: Rop protein, which maintains plasmids at low copy number; rop
   3013..3393    +  CDS            YPB1_ECOLX: Protein predicted: Swiss-Prot protein existence level 4. From Escherichia coli.
   3465..3756    -  CDS            TcR (fragment): tetracycline efflux protein; tet; confers resistance to tetracycline
   3771..3792    -  protein_bind   CAP binding site: CAP binding activates transcription in the presence of cAMP. E. coli catabolite activator protein
   3805..4887    -  CDS            lacI: lac repressor; lacI; The lac repressor binds to the lac operator to inhibit transcription in E. coli. This inhibition can be relieved by adding lactose or isopropyl-β-D-thiogalactopyranoside (IPTG).
   4888..4965    -  promoter       lacI promoter: lacI
   4973..5252    -  CDS            TcR (fragment): tetracycline efflux protein; tet; confers resistance to tetracycline
   5274..5292    +  promoter       T7 promoter: promoter for bacteriophage T7 RNA polymerase
   5293..5317    +  protein_bind   lac operator: The lac repressor binds to the lac operator to inhibit transcription in E. coli. This inhibition can be relieved by adding lactose or isopropyl-β-D-thiogalactopyranoside (IPTG). lac repressor encoded by lacI
   5366..7510    +  CDS            yebT (fragment): YEBT_ECOLI - Experimental evidence at protein level: Swiss-Prot protein existence level 1. Component of a transport pathway that contributes to membrane integrity (PubMed:27795327). May directly span the intermembrane space, facilitating the transport of substrates across the periplasm (Probable). From Escherichia coli (strain K12).
   7549..7598    +  CDS            SET1 (fragment): solubility-enhancement tag derived from T7 phage gene 10B
   7606..7653    +  terminator     T7 terminator: transcription terminator for bacteriophage T7 RNA polymerase
>Addgene plasmid #181816 | pBEL1683 | addgene full sequence | sequence record 356908 | Addgene NGS Result
TGGCGAATGGG
[124 nt withheld, positions 12-135]
C
[91 nt withheld, positions 137-227]
A
[49 nt withheld, positions 229-277]
CCTTTGACGTTGGAGTCCACGTTCTTT
[37 nt withheld, positions 305-341]
ACCCTATCTCGGTCTATTCTTTTGATTTATAAGGGATTTTGCCGATTTCGGCCTATTGGTTAAAAAATGA
GCTGATTTAACAAAAATTTAACGCGAATTTTAACAAAATATTAACGCTTACAATTTAGGTGGCACTTTTC
GGGGAACGACGACCTGCAGCCAAGCTAGCTTGGCTGGACGTAAACTCCTCTTCAGACCTAATAACTTCGT
ATAGCATACATTATACGAAGTTATATTAAGGGTTATTGAATATGATCGGAATTGGGCTGCAGGAATTCGA
TAGCTTGGCTGCAGGTCGACCTCGAGGATGTGCGCGGAACCCCTATTTGTTTATTTTTCTAAATACATTC
AAATATGTATCCGCTCATGAGACAATAACCCTGATAAATGCTTCAATAATATTGAAAAAGGAAGAGTATG
AGTATTCAACATTTCCGTGTCGCCCTTATTCCCTTTTTTGCGGCATTTTGCCTTCCTGTTTTTGCTCACC
CAGAAACGCTGGTGAAAGTAAAAGATGCTGAAGATCAGTTGGGTGCACGAGTGGGTTACATCGAACTGGA
TCTCAACAGCGGTAAGATCCTTGAGAGTTTTCGCCCCGAAGAACGTTTTCCAATGATGAGCACTTTTAAA
GTTCTGCTATGTGGCGCGGTATTATCCCGTATTGACGCCGGGCAAGAGCAACTCGGTCGCCGCATACACT
ATTCTCAGAATGACTTGGTTGAGTACTCACCAGTCACAGAAAAGCATCTTACGGATGGCATGACAGTAAG
AGAATTATGCAGTGCTGCCATAACCATGAGTGATAACACTGCGGCCAACTTACTTCTGACAACGATCGGA
GGACCGAAGGAGCTAACCGCTTTTTTGCACAACATGGGGGATCATGTAACTCGCCTTGATCGTTGGGAAC
CGGAGCTGAATGAAGCCATACCAAACGACGAGCGTGACACCACGATGCCTGCAGCAATGGCAACAACGTT
GCGCAAACTATTAACTGGCGAACTACTTACTCTAGCTTCCCGGCAACAATTAATAGACTGGATGGAGGCG
GATAAAGTTGCAGGACCACTTCTGCGCTCGGCCCTTCCGGCTGGCTGGTTTATTGCTGATAAATCTGGAG
CCGGTGAGCGTGGCTCTCGCGGTATCATTGCAGCACTGGGGCCAGATGGTAAGCCCTCCCGTATCGTAGT
TATCTACACGACGGGGAGTCAGGCAACTATGGATGAACGAAATAGACAGATCGCTGAGATAGGTGCCTCA
CTGATTAAGCATTGGTAACTGTCAGACCAAGTTTACTCATATATACTTTAGATTGATTTAAAACTTCATT
TTTAATTTAAAAGGATCTAGGTGAAGATCCTTTTTGATAATCTCATGACCAAAATCCCTTAACGTGAGTT
TTCGTTCCACTGAGCGTCAGACCCCGTAGAAAAGATCAAAGGATCTTCTTGAGATCCTTTTTTTCTGCGC
GTAATCTGCTGCTTGCAAACAAAAAAACCACCGCTACCAGCGGTGGTTTGTTTGCCGGATCAAGAGCTAC
CAACTCTTTTTCCGAAGGTAACTGGCTTCAGCAGAGCGCAGATACCAAATACTGTCCTTCTAGTGTAGCC
GTAGTTAGGCCACCACTTCAAGAACTCTGTAGCACCGCCTACATACCTCGCTCTGCTAATCCTGTTACCA
GTGGCTGCTGCCAGTGGCGATAAGTCGTGTCTTACCGGGTTGGACTCAAGACGATAGTTACCGGATAAGG
CGCAGCGGTCGGGCTGAACGGGGGGTTCGTGCACACAGCCCAGCTTGGAGCGAACGACCTACACCGAACT
GAGATACCTACAGCGTGAGCTATGAGAAAGCGCCACGCTTCCCGAAGGGAGAAAGGCGGACAGGTATCCG
GTAAGCGGCAGGGTCGGAACAGGAGAGCGCACGAGGGAGCTTCCAGGGGGAAACGCCTGGTATCTTTATA
GTCCTGTCGGGTTTCGCCACCTCTGACTTGAGCGTCGATTTTTGTGATGCTCGTCAGGGGGGCGGAGCCT
ATGGAAAAACGCCAGCAACGCGGCCTTTTTACGGTTCCTGGCCTTTTGCTGGCCTTTTGCTCACATGTTC
TTTCCTGCGTTATCCCCTGATTCTGTGGATAACCGTATTACCGCCTTTGAGTGAGCTGATACCGCTCGCC
GCAGCCGAACGACCGAGCGCAGCGAGTCAGTGAGCGAGGAAGCGGAAGAGCGCCTGATGCGGTATTTTCT
CCTTACGCATCTGTGCGGTATTTCACACCGCAATGGTGCACTCTCAGTACAATCTGCTCTGATGCCGCAT
AGTTAAGCCAGTATACACTCCGCTATCGCTACGTGACTGGGTCATGGCTGCGCCCCGACACCCGCCAACA
CCCGCTGACGCGCCCTGACGGGCTTGTCTGCTCCCGGCATCCGCTTACAGACAAGCTGTGACCGTCTCCG
GGAGCTGCATGTGTCAGAGGTTTTCACCGTCATCACCGAAACGCGCGAGGCAGCTGCGGTAAAGCTCATC
AGCGTGGTCGTGAAGCGATTCACAGATGTCTGCCTGTTCATCCGCGTCCAGCTCGTTGAGTTTCTCCAGA
AGCGTTAATGTCTGGCTTCTGATAAAGCGGGCCATGTTAAGGGCGGTTTTTTCCTGTTTGGTCACTGATG
CCTCCGTGTAAGGGGGATTTCTGTTCATGGGGGTAATGATACCGATGAAACGAGAGAGGATGCTCACGAT
ACGGGTTACTGATGATGAACATGCCCGGTTACTGGAACGTTGTGAGGGTAAACAACTGGCGGTATGGATG
CGGCGGGACCAGAGAAAAATCACTCAGGGTCAATGCCAGCGCTTCGTTAATACAGATGTAGGTGTTCCAC
AGGGTAGCCAGCAGCATCCTGCGATGCAGATCCGGAACATAATGGTGCAGGGCGCTGACTTCCGCGTTTC
CAGACTTTACGAAACACGGAAACCGAAGACCATTCATGTTGTTGCTCAGGTCGCAGACGTTTTGCAGCAG
CAGTCGCTTCACGTTCGCTCGCGTATCGGTGATTCATTCTGCTAACCAGTAAGGCAACCCCGCCAGCCTA
GCCGGGTCCTCAACGACAGGAGCACGATCATGCGCACCCGTGGGGCCGCCATGCCGGCGATAATGGCCTG
CTTCTCGCCGAAACGTTTGGTGGCGGGACCAGTGACGAAGGCTTGAGCGAGGGCGTGCAAGATTCCGAAT
ACCGCAAGCGACAGGCCGATCATCGTCGCGCTCCAGCGAAAGCGGTCCTCGCCGAAAATGACCCAGAGCG
CTGCCGGCACCTGTCCTACGAGTTGCATGATAAAGAAGACAGTCATAAGTGCGGCGACGATAGTCATGCC
CCGCGCCCACCGGAAGGAGCTGACTGGGTTGAAGGCTCTCAAGGGCATCGGTCGAGATCCCGGTGCCTAA
TGAGTGAGCTAACTTACATTAATTGCGTTGCGCTCACTGCCCGCTTTCCAGTCGGGAAACCTGTCGTGCC
AGCTGCATTAATGAATCGGCCAACGCGCGGGGAGAGGCGGTTTGCGTATTGGGCGCCAGGGTGGTTTTTC
TTTTCACCAGTGAGACGGGCAACAGCTGATTGCCCTTCACCGCCTGGCCCTGAGAGAGTTGCAGCAAGCG
GTCCACGCTGGTTTGCCCCAGCAGGCGAAAATCCTGTTTGATGGTGGTTAACGGCGGGATATAACATGAG
CTGTCTTCGGTATCGTCGTATCCCACTACCGAGATATCCGCACCAACGCGCAGCCCGGACTCGGTAATGG
CGCGCATTGCGCCCAGCGCCATCTGATCGTTGGCAACCAGCATCGCAGTGGGAACGATGCCCTCATTCAG
CATTTGCATGGTTTGTTGAAAACCGGACATGGCACTCCAGTCGCCTTCCCGTTCCGCTATCGGCTGAATT
TGATTGCGAGTGAGATATTTATGCCAGCCAGCCAGACGCAGACGCGCCGAGACAGAACTTAATGGGCCCG
CTAACAGCGCGATTTGCTGGTGACCCAATGCGACCAGATGCTCCACGCCCAGTCGCGTACCGTCTTCATG
GGAGAAAATAATACTGTTGATGGGTGTCTGGTCAGAGACATCAAGAAATAACGCCGGAACATTAGTGCAG
GCAGCTTCCACAGCAATGGCATCCTGGTCATCCAGCGGATAGTTAATGATCAGCCCACTGACGCGTTGCG
CGAGAAGATTGTGCACCGCCGCTTTACAGGCTTCGACGCCGCTTCGTTCTACCATCGACACCACCACGCT
GGCACCCAGTTGATCGGCGCGAGATTTAATCGCCGCGACAATTTGCGACGGCGCGTGCAGGGCCAGACTG
GAGGTGGCAACGCCAATCAGCAACGACTGTTTGCCCGCCAGTTGTTGTGCCACGCGGTTGGGAATGTAAT
TCAGCTCCGCCATCGCCGCTTCCACTTTTTCCCGCGTTTTCGCAGAAACGTGGCTGGCCTGGTTCACCAC
GCGGGAAACGGTCTGATAAGAGACACCGGCATACTCTGCGACATCGTATAACGTTACTGGTTTCACATTC
ACCACCCTGAATTGACTCTCTTCCGGGCGCTATCATGCCATACCGCGAAAGGTTTTGCGCCATTCGATGG
TGTCCGGGATCTCGACGCTCTCCCTTATGCGACTCCTGCATTAGGAAGCAGCCCAGTAGTAGGTTGAGGC
CGTTGAGCACCGCCGCCGCAAGGAATGGTGCATGCAAGGAGATGGCGCCCAACAGTCCCCCGGCCACGGG
GCCTGCCACCATACCCACGCCGAAACAAGCGCTCATGAGCCCGAAGTGGCGAGCCCGATCTTCCCCATCG
GTGATGTCGGCGATATAGGCGCCAGCAACCGCACCTGTGGCGCCGGTGATGCCGGCCACGATGCGTCCGG
CGTAGAGGATCGAGATCTCGATCCCGCGAAATTAATACGACTCACTATAGGGGAATTGTGAGCGGATAAC
AATTCCCCTCTAGAAATAATTTTGTTTAACTTTGGCCCAGGAGATATACATATGCAGGACCGGGGTAATA
CCGTCACCATCGACTTTATGTCGGCGGATGGTATTGTTCCAGGCCGTACGCCTGTTCGTTATCAGGGCGT
TGAAGTCGGAACAGTGCAGGATATCAGCCTCAGCGACGATCTTCGTAAGATTGAAGTCAAGGTCAGCATC
AAGTCCGATATGAAAGATGCGCTGCGCGAAGAGACTCAGTTCTGGCTGGTGACGCCAAAAGCATCGTTGG
CAGGTGTCTCCGGGCTGGACGCCCTCGTCGGTGGGAACTATATCGGCATGATGCCGGGTAAAGGTAAAGA
GCAGGATCACTTTGTCGCACTCGATACCCAACCGAAATATCGGCTGGACAATGGCGGCGTAATAATAAAA
CTGGAACTGCCGAGTGGGGCCGGATTAACCGCCGACTCGACGCCGTTAATGTATCAGGGGCTGGAAGTCG
GACAGCTGACTAAACTGGATTTAAATCCTGGTGGTAAAGTCACAGGGGAAATGACCGTTGATCCCAGCGT
CGTTACCCTGCTTCGTGAAAATACCCGCATCGAATTACGCAACCCGAAATTATCCCTTAGCGATGCTAAT
CTCAGCGCCCTGCTGACCGGCAAAACCTTCGAGCTGGTGCCCGGCGATGGCGAGCCACGCAAAGAGTTCG
TTGTTGTGCCAGGCGAAAAAGCACTGCTGCATGAACCTGATGTTCTGACGCTGACCCTGACCGCGCCGGA
AAGTTACGGTATTGATGCGGGTCAGCCGCTCATTCTTCACGGCGTGCAGGTAGGCCAGGTTATCGATCGT
AAACTCACCAGCAAAGGCGTCACCTTTACCGTCGCCATCGAGCCTCAGCATCGCGAACTGGTAAAAGGCG
ATAGCAAATTTGTCGTCAACAGCCGTGTCGATGTGAAGGTGGGGCTGGATGGCGTTGAGTTTCTCGGTGC
CAGCGCCTCAGAATGGATCAATGGCGGGATACGTATTCTGCCGGGCGATAAAGGTGAGATGAAAGCCAGC
TATCCACTGTATGCCAATTTGGAAAAAGCGCTGGAGAACAGCCTTAGCGATTTACCCACCACAACCGTGA
GTTTGAGTGCAGAGACGCTGCCGGATGTGCAGGCAGGATCGGTAGTGCTGTACCGTAAATTTGAAGTTGG
TGAAGTGATTACCGTGCGTCCGCGAGCTAACGCGTTTGATATCGATCTGCATATTAAGCCGGAGTATCGC
AACCTTCTGACCAGCAATAGCGTGTTCTGGGCAGAAGGCGGGGCGAAAGTTCAGCTGAATGGTAGTGGTC
TGACCGTACAGGCATCCCCGCTCTCCAGAGCATTAAAGGGAGCCATTAGCTTCGACAACCTCAGCGGTGC
CAGCGCCAGTCAGCGTAAAGGCGATAAGCGTATTCTGTATGCTTCCGAAACAGCGGCCCGTGCGGTTGGC
GGGCAGATTACGCTTCACGCTTTCGATGCCGGAAAACTGGCGGTCGGGATGCCAATTCGCTATCTCGGTA
TTGATATCGGGCAAATCCAGACGCTGGATCTGATTACCGCACGCAATGAAGTACAGGCAAAGGCGGTACT
TTACCCGGAATATGTCCAGACCTTTGCTCGCGGTGGTACGCGCTTCTCAGTGGTCACACCGCAAATTTCG
GCAGCTGGCGTTGAGCATCTTGATACTATCCTCCAGCCGTATATCAACGTCGAACCAGGCCGGGGCAATC
CTCGCCGCGACTTTGAATTACAAGAGGCCACCATTACTGATTCGCGTTACCTGGATGGCTTAAGCATTAT
TGTTGAAGCGCCGGAAGCCGGTTCGTTAGGCATCGGTACGCCTGTGCTGTTCCGTGGTCTGGAAGTCGGT
ACGGTTACAGGAATGACGCTGGGGACATTGTCAGATCGCGTGATGATTGCGATGCGCATCAGTAAACGCT
ATCAACACCTGGTGCGTAACAATTCCGTGTTCTGGTTGGCATCGGGTTACAGTCTGGACTTTGGTCTGAC
GGGCGGCGTAGTGAAAACCGGCACCTTTAACCAGTTTATCCGTGGCGGCATCGCCTTCGCCACGCCTCCG
GGTACGCCACTGGCACCGAAAGCCCAGGAAGGCAAACACTTCCTGTTGCAGGAAAGTGAACCGAAAGAGT
GGCGTGAATGGGGAACTGCGCTTCCCAAAGGCCATCACCACCATCACCATTAAGGCCGGCCGATCCGGCT
GCTAACAAAGCCCGAAAGGAAGCTGAGTTGGCTGCTGCCACCGCTGAGCAATAACTAGCATAACCCCTTG
GGGCCTCTAAACGGGTCTTGAGGGGTTTTTTGCTGAAAGGAGGAACTATATCCGGAT
